>Addgene plasmid #170248 | LV_EF1a_PTEN(C124S)-P2A-Hygro_Barcode | addgene full sequence | sequence record 334385 | Addgene NGS Result
GTCGACGGATCGGGAGATCTCCCGATCCCCTATGGTGCACTCTCAGTACAATCTGCTCTGATGCCGCATA
GTTAAGCCAGTATCTGCTCCCTGCTTGTGTGTTGGAGGTCGCTGAGTAGTGCGCGAGCAAAATTTAAGCT
ACAACAAGGCAAGGCTTGACCGACAATTGCATGAAGAATCTGCTTAGGGTTAGGCGTTTTGCGCTGCTTC
GCGATGTACGGGCCAGATATACGCGTTGACATTGATTATTGACTAGTTATTAATAGTAATCAATTACGGG
GTCATTAGTTCATAGCCCATATATGGAGTTCCGCGTTACATAACTTACGGTAAATGGCCCGCCTGGCTGA
CCGCCCAACGACCCCCGCCCATTGACGTCAATAATGACGTATGTTCCCATAGTAACGCCAATAGGGACTT
TCCATTGACGTCAATGGGTGGAGTATTTACGGTAAACTGCCCACTTGGCAGTACATCAAGTGTATCATAT
GCCAAGTACGCCCCCTATTGACGTCAATGACGGTAAATGGCCCGCCTGGCATTATGCCCAGTACATGACC
TTATGGGACTTTCCTACTTGGCAGTACATCTACGTATTAGTCATCGCTATTACCATGGTGATGCGGTTTT
GGCAGTACATCAATGGGCGTGGATAGCGGTTTGACTCACGGGGATTTCCAAGTCTCCACCCCATTGACGT
CAATGGGAGTTTGTTTTGGCACCAAAATCAACGGGACTTTCCAAAATGTCGTAACAACTCCGCCCCATTG
ACGCAAATGGGCGGTAGGCGTGTACGGTGGGAGGTCTATATAAGCAGCGCGTTTTGCCTGTACTGGGTCT
CTCTGGTTAGACCAGATCTGAGCCTGGGAGCTCTCTGGCTAACTAGGGAACCCACTGCTTAAGCCTCAAT
AAAGCTTGCCTTGAGTGCTTCAAGTAGTGTGTGCCCGTCTGTTGTGTGACTCTGGTAACTAGAGATCCCT
CAGACCCTTTTAGTCAGTGTGGAAAATCTCTAGCAGTGGCGCCCGAACAGGGACTTGAAAGCGAAAGGGA
AACCAGAGGAGCTCTCTCGACGCAGGACTCGGCTTGCTGAAGCGCGCACGGCAAGAGGCGAGGGGCGGCG
ACTGGTGAGTACGCCAAAAATTTTGACTAGCGGAGGCTAGAAGGAGAGAGATGGGTGCGAGAGCGTCAGT
ATTAAGCGGGGGAGAATTAGATCGCGATGGGAAAAAATTCGGTTAAGGCCAGGGGGAAAGAAAAAATATA
AATTAAAACATATAGTATGGGCAAGCAGGGAGCTAGAACGATTCGCAGTTAATCCTGGCCTGTTAGAAAC
ATCAGAAGGCTGTAGACAAATACTGGGACAGCTACAACCATCCCTTCAGACAGGATCAGAAGAACTTAGA
TCATTATATAATACAGTAGCAACCCTCTATTGTGTGCATCAAAGGATAGAGATAAAAGACACCAAGGAAG
CTTTAGACAAGATAGAGGAAGAGCAAAACAAAAGTAAGACCACCGCACAGCAAGCGGCCGCTGATCTTCA
GACCTGGAGGAGGAGATATGAGGGACAATTGGAGAAGTGAATTATATAAATATAAAGTAGTAAAAATTGA
ACCATTAGGAGTAGCACCCACCAAGGCAAAGAGAAGAGTGGTGCAGAGAGAAAAAAGAGCAGTGGGAATA
GGAGCTTTGTTCCTTGGGTTCTTGGGAGCAGCAGGAAGCACTATGGGCGCAGCGTCAATGACGCTGACGG
TACAGGCCAGACAATTATTGTCTGGTATAGTGCAGCAGCAGAACAATTTGCTGAGGGCTATTGAGGCGCA
ACAGCATCTGTTGCAACTCACAGTCTGGGGCATCAAGCAGCTCCAGGCAAGAATCCTGGCTGTGGAAAGA
TACCTAAAGGATCAACAGCTCCTGGGGATTTGGGGTTGCTCTGGAAAACTCATTTGCACCACTGCTGTGC
CTTGGAATGCTAGTTGGAGTAATAAATCTCTGGAACAGATTTGGAATCACACGACCTGGATGGAGTGGGA
CAGAGAAATTAACAATTACACAAGCTTAATACACTCCTTAATTGAAGAATCGCAAAACCAGCAAGAAAAG
AATGAACAAGAATTATTGGAATTAGATAAATGGGCAAGTTTGTGGAATTGGTTTAACATAACAAATTGGC
TGTGGTATATAAAATTATTCATAATGATAGTAGGAGGCTTGGTAGGTTTAAGAATAGTTTTTGCTGTACT
TTCTATAGTGAATAGAGTTAGGCAGGGATATTCACCATTATCGTTTCAGACCCACCTCCCAACCCCGAGG
GGACCCGACAGGCCCGAAGGAATAGAAGAAGAAGGTGGAGAGAGAGACAGAGACAGATCCATTCGATTAG
TGAACGGATCGGCACTGCGTGCGCCAATTCTGCAGACAAATGGCAGTATTCATCCACAATTTTAAAAGAA
AAGGGGGGATTGGGGGGTACAGTGCAGGGGAAAGAATAGTAGACATAATAGCAACAGACATACAAACTAA
AGAATTACAAAAACAAATTACAAAAATTCAAAATTTTCGGGTTTATTACAGGGACAGCAGAGATCCAGTT
TGGTTAATTAATCGATAAGCTTTGCAAAGATGGATAAAGTTTTAAACAGAGAGGAATCTTTGCAGCTAAT
GGACCTTCTAGGTCTTGAAAGGAGTGGGAATTGGCTCCGGTGCCCGTCAGTGGGCAGAGCGCACATCGCC
CACAGTCCCCGAGAAGTTGGGGGGAGGGGTCGGCAATTGAACCGGTGCCTAGAGAAGGTGGCGCGGGGTA
AACTGGGAAAGTGATGTCGTGTACTGGCTCCGCCTTTTTCCCGAGGGTGGGGGAGAACCGTATATAAGTG
CAGTAGTCGCCGTGAACGTTCTTTTTCGCAACGGGTTTGCCGCCAGAACACAGGTAAGTGCCGTGTGTGG
TTCCCGCGGGCCTGGCCTCTTTACGGGTTATGGCCCTTGCGTGCCTTGAATTACTTCCACCTGGCTGCAG
TACGTGATTCTTGATCCCGAGCTTCGGGTTGGAAGTGGGTGGGAGAGTTCGAGGCCTTGCGCTTAAGGAG
CCCCTTCGCCTCGTGCTTGAGTTGAGGCCTGGCCTGGGCGCTGGGGCCGCCGCGTGCGAATCTGGTGGCA
CCTTCGCGCCTGTCTCGCTGCTTTCGATAAGTCTCTAGCCATTTAAAATTTTTGATGACCTGCTGCGACG
CTTTTTTTCTGGCAAGATAGTCTTGTAAATGCGGGCCAAGATCTGCACACTGGTATTTCGGTTTTTGGGG
CCGCGGGCGGCGACGGGGCCCGTGCGTCCCAGCGCACATGTTCGGCGAGGCGGGGCCTGCGAGCGCGGCC
ACCGAGAATCGGACGGGGGTAGTCTCAAGCTGGCCGGCCTGCTCTGGTGCCTGGCCTCGCGCCGCCGTGT
ATCGCCCCGCCCTGGGCGGCAAGGCTGGCCCGGTCGGCACCAGTTGCGTGAGCGGAAAGATGGCCGCTTC
CCGGCCCTGCTGCAGGGAGCTCAAAATGGAGGACGCGGCGCTCGGGAGAGCGGGCGGGTGAGTCACCCAC
ACAAAGGAAAAGGGCCTTTCCGTCCTCAGCCGTCGCTTCATGTGACTCCACGGAGTACCGGGCGCCGTCC
AGGCACCTCGATTAGTTCTCGAGCTTTTGGAGTACGTCGTCTTTAGGTTGGGGGGAGGGGTTTTATGCGA
TGGAGTTTCCCCACACTGAGTGGGTGGAGACTGAAGTTAGGCCAGCTTGGCACTTGATGTAATTCTCCTT
GGAATTTGCCCTTTTTGAGTTTGGATCTTGGTTCATTCTCAAGCCTCAGACAGTGGTTCAAAGTTTTTTT
CTTCCATTTCAGGTGTCGTGAGGAATTAGCTTGGTACTAATACGACTCACTATAGGGAGACCCAAGCTGG
CTAGGTAAGCTTGATATCGAATTCCTGCAGCCCGGGGGATCCCGCCACCATGACAGCCATCATCAAAGAG
ATCGTTAGCAGAAACAAAAGGAGATATCAAGAGGATGGATTCGACTTAGACTTGACCTATATTTATCCAA
ACATTATTGCTATGGGATTTCCTGCAGAAAGACTTGAAGGCGTATACAGGAACAATATTGATGATGTAGT
AAGGTTTTTGGATTCAAAGCATAAAAACCATTACAAGATATACAATCTTTGTGCTGAAAGACATTATGAC
ACCGCCAAATTTAATTGCAGAGTTGCACAATATCCTTTTGAAGACCATAACCCACCACAGCTAGAACTTA
TCAAACCCTTTTGTGAAGATCTTGACCAATGGCTAAGTGAAGATGACAATCATGTTGCAGCAATTCACTC
CAAGGCTGGAAAGGGACGAACTGGTGTAATGATATGTGCATATTTATTACATCGGGGCAAATTTTTAAAG
GCACAAGAGGCCCTAGATTTCTATGGGGAAGTAAGGACCAGAGACAAAAAGGGAGTAACTATTCCCAGTC
AGAGGCGCTATGTGTATTATTATAGCTACCTGTTAAAGAATCATCTGGATTATAGACCAGTGGCACTGTT
GTTTCACAAGATGATGTTTGAAACTATTCCAATGTTCAGTGGCGGAACTTGCAATCCTCAGTTTGTGGTC
TGCCAGCTAAAGGTGAAGATATATTCCTCCAATTCAGGACCCACACGACGGGAAGACAAGTTCATGTACT
TTGAGTTCCCTCAGCCGTTACCTGTGTGTGGTGATATCAAAGTAGAGTTCTTCCACAAACAGAACAAGAT
GCTAAAAAAGGACAAAATGTTTCACTTTTGGGTAAATACATTCTTCATACCAGGACCAGAGGAAACCTCA
GAAAAAGTAGAAAATGGAAGTCTATGTGATCAAGAAATCGATAGCATTTGCAGTATAGAGCGTGCAGATA
ATGACAAGGAATATCTAGTACTTACTTTAACAAAAAATGATCTTGACAAAGCAAATAAAGACAAAGCCAA
CCGATACTTTTCTCCAAATTTTAAGGTGAAGCTGTACTTCACAAAAACAGTAGAGGAGCCGTCAAATCCA
GAGGCTAGCAGTTCAACTTCTGTAACACCAGATGTTAGTGACAATGAACCTGATCATTATAGATATTCTG
ACACCACTGACTCTGATCCAGAGAATGAACCTTTTGATGAAGATCAGCATACACAAATTACAAAAGTCGG
ATCCGGCGCAACAAACTTCTCTCTGCTGAAACAAGCCGGAGATGTCGAAGAGAATCCTGGACCGATGAAA
AAGCCTGAACTCACCGCGACGTCTGTCGAGAAGTTTCTGATCGAAAAGTTCGACAGCGTCTCCGACCTGA
TGCAGCTCTCGGAGGGCGAAGAATCTCGTGCTTTCAGCTTCGATGTAGGAGGGCGTGGATATGTCCTGCG
GGTAAATAGCTGCGCCGATGGTTTCTACAAAGATCGTTATGTTTATCGGCACTTTGCATCGGCCGCGCTC
CCGATTCCGGAAGTGCTTGACATTGGGGAATTCAGCGAGAGCCTGACCTATTGCATCTCCCGCCGTGCAC
AGGGTGTCACGTTGCAAGACCTGCCTGAAACCGAACTGCCCGCTGTTCTGCAGCCGGTCGCGGAGGCCAT
GGATGCGATCGCTGCGGCCGATCTTAGCCAGACGAGCGGGTTCGGCCCATTCGGACCGCAAGGAATCGGT
CAATACACTACATGGCGTGATTTCATATGCGCGATTGCTGATCCCCATGTGTATCACTGGCAAACTGTGA
TGGACGACACCGTCAGTGCGTCCGTCGCGCAGGCTCTCGATGAGCTGATGCTTTGGGCCGAGGACTGCCC
CGAAGTCCGGCACCTCGTGCACGCGGATTTCGGCTCCAACAATGTCCTGACGGACAATGGCCGCATAACA
GCGGTCATTGACTGGAGCGAGGCGATGTTCGGGGATTCCCAATACGAGGTCGCCAACATCTTCTTCTGGA
GGCCGTGGTTGGCTTGTATGGAGCAGCAGACGCGCTACTTCGAGCGGAGGCATCCGGAGCTTGCAGGATC
GCCGCGGCTCCGGGCGTATATGCTCCGCATTGGTCTTGACCAACTCTATCAGAGCTTGGTTGACGGCAAT
TTCGATGATGCAGCTTGGGCGCAGGGTCGATGCGACGCAATCGTCCGATCCGGAGCCGGGACTGTCGGGC
GTACACAAATCGCCCGCAGAAGCGCGGCCGTCTGGACCGATGGCTGTGTAGAAGTACTCGCCGATAGTGG
AAACCGACGCCCCAGCACTCGTCCGAGGGCAAAGGAATAAGTTAGAACTATTTCCTGGCTGTTACGCGCA
ACCTTACAGATTTTGTGTCTACTGACGGGCTTGTTAAACAGTGAACCGCCCGCCCCACGACCCGCAGCGC
CCGACCGAAAGGAGCGCACGACCCCATGCATCGAACAAAAGAAAAGGGGGGACTGGAAGGGCTAATTCAC
TCCCAACGAAGACAAGATATCATAACTTCGTATAGCATACATTATACGAAGTTATCGGCTAGCTGGTCCG
GACTGTACTGGGTCTCTCTGGTTAGACCAGATCTGAGCCTGGGAGCTCTCTGGCTAACTAGGGAACCCAC
TGCTTAAGCCTCAATAAAGCTTGCCTTGAGTGCTTCAAGTAGTGTGTGCCCGTCTGTTGTGTGACTCTGG
TAACTAGAGATCCCTCAGACCCTTTTAGTCAGTGTGGAAAATCTCTAGCAGGGCCCGTTTAAACCCGCTG
ATCAGCCTCGACTGTGCCTTCTAGTTGCCAGCCATCTGTTGTTTGCCCCTCCCCCGTGCCTTCCTTGACC
CTGGAAGGTGCCACTCCCACTGTCCTTTCCTAATAAAATGAGGAAATTGCATCGCATTGTCTGAGTAGGT
GTCATTCTATTCTGGGGGGTGGGGTGGGGCAGGACAGCAAGGGGGAGGATTGGGAAGACAATAGCAGGCA
TGCTGGGGATGCGGTGGGCTCTATGGCTTCTGAGGCGGAAAGAACCAGCTGGGGCTCTAGGGGGTATCCC
C
[124 nt withheld, positions 7002-7125]
C
[91 nt withheld, positions 7127-7217]
A
[49 nt withheld, positions 7219-7267]
CCTTTGACGTTGGAGTCCACGTTCTTT
[37 nt withheld, positions 7295-7331]
ACCCTATCTCGGTCTATTCTTTTGATTTATAAGGGATTTTGCCGATTTCGGCCTATTGGTTAAAAAATGA
GCTGATTTAACAAAAATTTAACGCGAATTAATTCTGTGGAATGTGTGTCAGTTAGGGTGTGGAAAGTCCC
CAGGCTCCCCAGCAGGCAGAAGTATGCAAAGCATGCATCTCAATTAGTCAGCAACCAGGTGTGGAAAGTC
CCCAGGCTCCCCAGCAGGCAGAAGTATGCAAAGCATGCATCTCAATTAGTCAGCAACCATAGTCCCGCCC
CTAACTCCGCCCATCCCGCCCCTAACTCCGCCCAGTTCCGCCCATTCTCCGCCCCATGGCTGACTAATTT
TTTTTATTTATGCAGAGGCCGAGGCCGCCTCTGCCTCTGAGCTATTCCAGAAGTAGTGAGGAGGCTTTTT
TGGAGGCCTAGGCTTTTGCAAAAAGCTCCCGGGAGCTTGTATATCCATTTTCGGATCTGATCAGCACGTG
TTGACAATTAATCATCGGCATAGTATATCGGCATAGTATAATACGACAAGGTGAGGAACTAAACCATGGC
CAAGTTGACCAGTGCCGTTCCGGTGCTCACCGCGCGCGACGTCGCCGGAGCGGTCGAGTTCTGGACCGAC
CGGCTCGGGTTCTCCCGGGACTTCGTGGAGGACGACTTCGCCGGTGTGGTCCGGGACGACGTGACCCTGT
TCATCAGCGCGGTCCAGGACCAGGTGGTGCCGGACAACACCCTGGCCTGGGTGTGGGTGCGCGGCCTGGA
CGAGCTGTACGCCGAGTGGTCGGAGGTCGTGTCCACGAACTTCCGGGACGCCTCCGGGCCGGCCATGACC
GAGATCGGCGAGCAGCCGTGGGGGCGGGAGTTCGCCCTGCGCGACCCGGCCGGCAACTGCGTGCACTTCG
TGGCCGAGGAGCAGGACTGACACGTGCTACGAGATTTCGATTCCACCGCCGCCTTCTATGAAAGGTTGGG
CTTCGGAATCGTTTTCCGGGACGCCGGCTGGATGATCCTCCAGCGCGGGGATCTCATGCTGGAGTTCTTC
GCCCACCCCAACTTGTTTATTGCAGCTTATAATGGTTACAAATAAAGCAATAGCATCACAAATTTCACAA
ATAAAGCATTTTTTTCACTGCATTCTAGTTGTGGTTTGTCCAAACTCATCAATGTATCTTATCATGTCTG
TATACCGTCGACCTCTAGCTAGAGCTTGGCGTAATCATGGTCATAGCTGTTTCCTGTGTGAAATTGTTAT
CCGCTCACAATTCCACACAACATACGAGCCGGAAGCATAAAGTGTAAAGCCTGGGGTGCCTAATGAGTGA
GCTAACTCACATTAATTGCGTTGCGCTCACTGCCCGCTTTCCAGTCGGGAAACCTGTCGTGCCAGCTGCA
TTAATGAATCGGCCAACGCGCGGGGAGAGGCGGTTTGCGTATTGGGCGCTCTTCCGCTTCCTCGCTCACT
GACTCGCTGCGCTCGGTCGTTCGGCTGCGGCGAGCGGTATCAGCTCACTCAAAGGCGGTAATACGGTTAT
CCACAGAATCAGGGGATAACGCAGGAAAGAACATGTGAGCAAAAGGCCAGCAAAAGGCCAGGAACCGTAA
AAAGGCCGCGTTGCTGGCGTTTTTCCATAGGCTCCGCCCCCCTGACGAGCATCACAAAAATCGACGCTCA
AGTCAGAGGTGGCGAAACCCGACAGGACTATAAAGATACCAGGCGTTTCCCCCTGGAAGCTCCCTCGTGC
GCTCTCCTGTTCCGACCCTGCCGCTTACCGGATACCTGTCCGCCTTTCTCCCTTCGGGAAGCGTGGCGCT
TTCTCATAGCTCACGCTGTAGGTATCTCAGTTCGGTGTAGGTCGTTCGCTCCAAGCTGGGCTGTGTGCAC
GAACCCCCCGTTCAGCCCGACCGCTGCGCCTTATCCGGTAACTATCGTCTTGAGTCCAACCCGGTAAGAC
ACGACTTATCGCCACTGGCAGCAGCCACTGGTAACAGGATTAGCAGAGCGAGGTATGTAGGCGGTGCTAC
AGAGTTCTTGAAGTGGTGGCCTAACTACGGCTACACTAGAAGAACAGTATTTGGTATCTGCGCTCTGCTG
AAGCCAGTTACCTTCGGAAAAAGAGTTGGTAGCTCTTGATCCGGCAAACAAACCACCGCTGGTAGCGGTG
GTTTTTTTGTTTGCAAGCAGCAGATTACGCGCAGAAAAAAAGGATCTCAAGAAGATCCTTTGATCTTTTC
TACGGGGTCTGACGCTCAGTGGAACGAAAACTCACGTTAAGGGATTTTGGTCATGAGATTATCAAAAAGG
ATCTTCACCTAGATCCTTTTAAATTAAAAATGAAGTTTTAAATCAATCTAAAGTATATATGAGTAAACTT
GGTCTGACAGTTACCAATGCTTAATCAGTGAGGCACCTATCTCAGCGATCTGTCTATTTCGTTCATCCAT
AGTTGCCTGACTCCCCGTCGTGTAGATAACTACGATACGGGAGGGCTTACCATCTGGCCCCAGTGCTGCA
ATGATACCGCGAGACCCACGCTCACCGGCTCCAGATTTATCAGCAATAAACCAGCCAGCCGGAAGGGCCG
AGCGCAGAAGTGGTCCTGCAACTTTATCCGCCTCCATCCAGTCTATTAATTGTTGCCGGGAAGCTAGAGT
AAGTAGTTCGCCAGTTAATAGTTTGCGCAACGTTGTTGCCATTGCTACAGGCATCGTGGTGTCACGCTCG
TCGTTTGGTATGGCTTCATTCAGCTCCGGTTCCCAACGATCAAGGCGAGTTACATGATCCCCCATGTTGT
GCAAAAAAGCGGTTAGCTCCTTCGGTCCTCCGATCGTTGTCAGAAGTAAGTTGGCCGCAGTGTTATCACT
CATGGTTATGGCAGCACTGCATAATTCTCTTACTGTCATGCCATCCGTAAGATGCTTTTCTGTGACTGGT
GAGTACTCAACCAAGTCATTCTGAGAATAGTGTATGCGGCGACCGAGTTGCTCTTGCCCGGCGTCAATAC
GGGATAATACCGCGCCACATAGCAGAACTTTAAAAGTGCTCATCATTGGAAAACGTTCTTCGGGGCGAAA
ACTCTCAAGGATCTTACCGCTGTTGAGATCCAGTTCGATGTAACCCACTCGTGCACCCAACTGATCTTCA
GCATCTTTTACTTTCACCAGCGTTTCTGGGTGAGCAAAAACAGGAAGGCAAAATGCCGCAAAAAAGGGAA
TAAGGGCGACACGGAAATGTTGAATACTCATACTCTTCCTTTTTCAATATTATTGAAGCATTTATCAGGG
TTATTGTCTCATGAGCGGATACATATTTGAATGTATTTAGAAAAATAAACAAATAGGGGTTCCGCGCACA
TTTCCCCGAAAAGTGCCACCTGAC
Features (pLannotate 1.2.2; 33 found; start..end, strand, type, name):
     31..83      -  misc_feature   bom (fragment): basis of mobility region from pBR322
    238..617     +  enhancer       CMV enhancer: human cytomegalovirus immediate early enhancer
    618..817     +  promoter       CMV promoter: human cytomegalovirus (CMV) immediate early promoter
    835..1015    +  LTR            5' LTR (truncated): truncated 5' long terminal repeat (LTR) from HIV-1
   1062..1187    +  misc_feature   HIV-1 Ψ: packaging signal of human immunodeficiency virus type 1
   1171..1534    +  CDS            HIV-1 gag (fragment): gag protein from human immunodeficiency virus 1; gag
   1680..1913    +  misc_feature   RRE: The Rev response element (RRE) of HIV-1 allows for Rev-dependent mRNA export from the nucleus to the cytoplasm.
   2290..2390    +  CDS            Rev (fragment): human immunodeficiency virus 1 (HIV-1) Rev protein; rev; enhances nuclear export of unspliced and incompletely spliced viral mRNAs
   2440..2557    +  misc_feature   cPPT/CTS: central polypurine tract and central termination sequence of HIV-1
   2620..2686    +  CDS            small t antigen (fragment): SV40 (simian virus 40) small t antigen
   2693..3871    +  promoter       EF-1α promoter: strong constitutive promoter for human elongation factor EF-1α
   3888..3906    +  promoter       T7 promoter: promoter for bacteriophage T7 RNA polymerase
   3926..3962    -  misc_feature   MCS (fragment): pBluescript multiple cloning site
   3970..5178    +  CDS            PTEN: PTEN_HUMAN - Also known as MMAC1, TEP1. Experimental evidence at protein level: Swiss-Prot protein existence level 1. [Isoform alpha]: Functional kinase, like isoform 1 it antagonizes the PI3K-AKT/PKB signaling pathway. Plays a role in mitochondrial energetic metabolism by promoting COX activity and ATP production, via collaboration with isoform 1 in increasing protein levels of PINK1. From Homo sapiens (Human).
   5245..6267    +  CDS            hph: KHYB_ECOLX - Experimental evidence at protein level: Swiss-Prot protein existence level 1. The aminoglycoside phosphotransferases achieve inactivation of their antibiotic substrates by phosphorylation. Only phosphorylates hygromycin and closely related compounds such as demethyl analogs and destomycin. From Escherichia coli.
   6351..6464    +  CDS            nef (fragment): NEF_HV1LA - Experimental evidence at protein level: Swiss-Prot protein existence level 1. Extracellular Nef protein targets CD4(+) T-lymphocytes for apoptosis by interacting with CXCR4 surface receptors. From Human immunodeficiency virus type 1 group M subtype B (isolate Lai) (HIV-1).
   6462..6495    +  protein_bind   loxP: Cre-mediated recombination occurs in the 8-bp core sequence (GCATACAT). Cre recombinase
   6520..6700    +  LTR            5' LTR (truncated): truncated 5' long terminal repeat (LTR) from HIV-1
   6732..6956    +  polyA_signal   bGH poly(A) signal: bovine growth hormone polyadenylation signal
   6960..6981    +  promoter       SV40 promoter (fragment): SV40 enhancer and early promoter
   7002..7430    +  rep_origin     f1 ori (sequence partly withheld): f1 bacteriophage origin of replication; arrow indicates direction of (+) strand synthesis
   7444..7773    +  promoter       SV40 promoter: SV40 enhancer and early promoter
   7821..7868    +  promoter       EM7 promoter: synthetic bacterial promoter&nbsp
   7887..8261    +  CDS            BleoR: antibiotic-binding protein; Sh ble from Streptoalloteichus hindustanus; confers resistance to bleomycin, phleomycin, and Zeocin™
   8271..8396    +  CDS            ble (fragment): BLE_KLEPN - Experimental evidence at protein level: Swiss-Prot protein existence level 1. Binding protein with a strong affinity to the bleomycin family of antibiotics. Binds to CL990; an antimitotic-antibiotic compound. From Klebsiella pneumoniae.
   8391..8512    +  polyA_signal   SV40 poly(A) signal: SV40 polyadenylation signal
   8583..8605    -  protein_bind   lac operator (fragment): The lac repressor binds to the lac operator to inhibit transcription in E. coli. This inhibition can be relieved by adding lactose or isopropyl-β-D-thiogalactopyranoside (IPTG). lac repressor encoded by lacI
   8609..8639    -  promoter       lac promoter: promoter for the E. coli lac operon
   8654..8675    -  protein_bind   CAP binding site: CAP binding activates transcription in the presence of cAMP. E. coli catabolite activator protein
   8688..8780    -  CDS            lacI (fragment): lac repressor; lacI; The lac repressor binds to the lac operator to inhibit transcription in E. coli. This inhibition can be relieved by adding lactose or isopropyl-β-D-thiogalactopyranoside (IPTG).
   8963..9551    -  rep_origin     ori: high-copy-number ColE1/pMB1/pBR322/pUC origin of replication
   9722..10582   -  CDS            AmpR: β-lactamase; bla; confers resistance to ampicillin, carbenicillin, and related antibiotics
  10583..10687   -  promoter       AmpR promoter: bla
