[The description below was written by a language model from this plasmid's Addgene catalogue record and pLannotate feature annotations shown in this document.]
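Description:
LV_EF1a_PTEN(C124S)-P2A-Hygro_Barcode is a lentiviral transfer plasmid of about 10.7 kb for expressing a human PTEN point mutant in mammalian cells. The record lists the backbone as unknown. It is propagated in E. coli through a high-copy ColE1/pUC-type origin with ampicillin resistance (AmpR under its own bla promoter), and it also carries an f1 origin. The viral portion has an HIV-1-derived layout in which a CMV enhancer/promoter replaces the U3 region to drive a truncated 5' LTR. This is followed by the Ψ packaging signal with a gag fragment, the Rev response element for Rev-dependent export of the genomic RNA, and the cPPT/CTS. A second truncated LTR, preceded by a nef fragment and a single loxP site, closes the provirus, with a bGH polyadenylation signal just downstream.

Inside the provirus, the human EF-1α promoter drives a 1,209 bp PTEN open reading frame carrying the C124S substitution, which changes the catalytic cysteine of the phosphatase active site. According to the construct name, PTEN is joined by a P2A self-cleaving peptide to the hygromycin phosphotransferase gene (hph), so a single transcript yields both proteins and transduced cells can be selected with hygromycin. The P2A itself and the barcode are not annotated in the feature table. The catalogue entry states that the barcode allows the transcript to be detected in single-cell RNA-seq. Outside the LTRs sits an SV40/EM7-driven BleoR cassette with an SV40 poly(A) signal, which is not packaged into virus. The associated publication concerns multiplexed screening of oncogenic genes and variants in teratomas, so the barcode would let this variant be identified in pooled experiments.
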