Addgene plasmid #170248: LV_EF1a_PTEN(C124S)-P2A-Hygro_Barcode
Purpose: Barcoded lentiviral vector to express PTEN (C124S) in mammalian cells under control of EF1a promoter. Barcoded for transcript detection in single cell RNA-seq
Depositing lab: Prashant Mali. Depositing organization: University of California, San Diego (UCSD). Publication: Charting oncogenicity of genes and variants across lineages via multiplexed screens in teratomas. Parekh U, McDonald D, Dailamy A, Wu Y, Cordes T, Zhang K, Tipps A, Metallo C, Mali P. iScience. 2021 Sep 20;24(10):103149. doi: 10.1016/j.isci.2021.103149. eCollection 2021 Oct 22. PubMed 34646987.
Backbone
  Vector backbone: Unknown
  Backbone size w/o insert (bp): 9514
  Vector type: Lentiviral
  Selectable markers: Hygromycin
Growth in bacteria
  Bacterial resistance: Ampicillin, 100 μg/mL
  Growth temperature: 37°C
  Growth strain: NEB Stable
  Copy number: High Copy
Gene/Insert
  Gene/Insert name: PTEN
  Species: H. sapiens (human)
  Insert size (bp): 1209
  Mutation: C124S
  Entrez Gene: PTEN (a.k.a. 10q23del, BZS, CWS1, DEC, GLM2, MHAM, MMAC1, PTEN1, PTENbeta, PTENgama, TEP1)
  Promoter: EF1a
  Cloning method: Gibson Cloning
  Sequencing primers: 5′ 5'-ttctcaagcctcagacagtgg-3'
Resource information
  A portion of this plasmid was derived from a plasmid made by: Addgene #10745
Terms and licenses: Academic/Nonprofit Terms; Industry Terms: Not Available to Industry
How to cite: LV_EF1a_PTEN(C124S)-P2A-Hygro_Barcode was a gift from Prashant Mali (Addgene plasmid # 170248 ; http://n2t.net/addgene:170248 ; RRID:Addgene_170248)
